>Addgene plasmid #81679 | pDONR223_IDH1_p.R132L | addgene full sequence | sequence record 167967 | Addgene NGS Result
TGCCTCGACTTCGCTGCTACCCAAGGTTGCCGGGTGACGCACACCGTGGAAACGGATGAAGGCACGAACC
CAGTGGACATAAGCCTGTTCGGTTCGTAAGCTGTAATGCAAGTAGCGTATGCGCTCACGCAACTGGTCCA
GAACCTTGACCGAACGCAGCGGTGGTAACGGCGCAGTGGCGGTTTTCATGGCTTGTTATGACTGTTTTTT
TGGGGTACAGTCTATGCCTCGGGCATCCAAGCAGCAAGCGCGTTACGCCGTGGGTCGATGTTTGATGTTA
TGGAGCAGCAACGATGTTACGCAGCAGGGCAGTCGCCCTAAAACAAAGTTAAACATTATGAGGGAAGCGG
TGATCGCCGAAGTATCGACTCAACTATCAGAGGTAGTTGGCGTCATCGAGCGCCATCTCGAACCGACGTT
GCTGGCCGTACATTTGTACGGCTCCGCAGTGGATGGCGGCCTGAAGCCACACAGTGATATTGATTTGCTG
GTTACGGTGACCGTAAGGCTTGATGAAACAACGCGGCGAGCTTTGATCAACGACCTTTTGGAAACTTCGG
CTTCCCCTGGAGAGAGCGAGATTCTCCGCGCTGTAGAAGTCACCATTGTTGTGCACGACGACATCATTCC
GTGGCGTTATCCAGCTAAGCTCGAACTGCAATTTGGAGAATGGCAGCGCAATGACATTCTTGCAGGTATC
TTCGAGCCAGCCACGATCGACATTGATCTGGCTATCTTGCTGACAAAAGCAAGAGAACATAGCGTTGCCT
TGGTAGGTCCAGCGGCGGAGGAACTCTTTGATCCGGTTCCTGAACAGGATCTATTTGAGGCGCTAAATGA
AACCTTAACGCTATGGAACTCGCCGCCCGACTGGGCTGGCGATGAGCGAAATGTAGTGCTTACGTTGTCC
CGCATTTGGTACAGCGCAGTAACCGGCAAAATCGCGCCGAAGGATGTCGCTGCCGACTGGGCAATGGAGC
GCCTGCCGGCCCAGTATCAGCCCGTCATACTTGAAGCTAGACAGGCTTATCTTGGACAAGAAGAAGATCG
CTTGGCCTCGCGCGCAGATCAGTTGGAAGAATTTGTCCACTACGTGAAAGGCGAGATCACCAAGGTAGTC
GGCAAATAACCCTCGAGCCACCCATGACCAAAATCCCTTAACGTGAGTTACGCGTCGTTCCACTGAGCGT
CAGACCCCGTAGAAAAGATCAAAGGATCTTCTTGAGATCCTTTTTTTCTGCGCGTAATCTGCTGCTTGCA
AACAAAAAAACCACCGCTACCAGCGGTGGTTTGTTTGCCGGATCAAGAGCTACCAACTCTTTTTCCGAAG
GTAACTGGCTTCAGCAGAGCGCAGATACCAAATACTGTTCTTCTAGTGTAGCCGTAGTTAGGCCACCACT
TCAAGAACTCTGTAGCACCGCCTACATACCTCGCTCTGCTAATCCTGTTACCAGTGGCTGCTGCCAGTGG
CGATAAGTCGTGTCTTACCGGGTTGGACTCAAGACGATAGTTACCGGATAAGGCGCAGCGGTCGGGCTGA
ACGGGGGGTTCGTGCACACAGCCCAGCTTGGAGCGAACGACCTACACCGAACTGAGATACCTACAGCGTG
AGCTATGAGAAAGCGCCACGCTTCCCGAAGGGAGAAAGGCGGACAGGTATCCGGTAAGCGGCAGGGTCGG
AACAGGAGAGCGCACGAGGGAGCTTCCAGGGGGAAACGCCTGGTATCTTTATAGTCCTGTCGGGTTTCGC
CACCTCTGACTTGAGCGTCGATTTTTGTGATGCTCGTCAGGGGGGCGGAGCCTATGGAAAAACGCCAGCA
ACGCGGCCTTTTTACGGTTCCTGGCCTTTTGCTGGCCTTTTGCTCACATGTTCTTTCCTGCGTTATCCCC
TGATTCTGTGGATAACCGTATTACCGCCTTTGAGTGAGCTGATACCGCTCGCCGCAGCCGAACGACCGAG
CGCAGCGAGTCAGTGAGCGAGGAAGCGGAAGAGCGCCCAATACGCAAACCGCCTCTCCCCGCGCGTTGGC
CGATTCATTAATGCAGCTGGCACGACAGGTTTCCCGACTGGAAAGCGGGCAGTGAGCGCAACGCAATTAA
TACGCGTACCGCTAGCCAGGAAGAGTTTGTAGAAACGCAAAAAGGCCATCCGTCAGGATGGCCTTCTGCT
TAGTTTGATGCCTGGCAGTTTATGGCGGGCGTCCTGCCCGCCACCCTCCGGGCCGTTGCTTCACAACGTT
CAAATCCGCTCCCGGCGGATTTGTCCTACTCAGGAGAGCGTTCACCGACAAACAACAGATAAAACGAAAG
GCCCAGTCTTCCGACTGAGCCTTTCGTTTTATTTGATGCCTGGCAGTTCCCTACTCTCGCGTTAACGCTA
GCATGGATGTTTTCCCAGTCACGACGTTGTAAAACGACGGCCAGTCTTAAGCTCGGGCCCCAAATAATGA
TTTTATTTTGACTGATAGTGACCTGTTCGTTGCAACAAATTGATGAGCAATGCTTTTTTATAATGCCAAC
TTTGTACAAAAAAGTTGGCACCATGTCCAAAAAAATCAGTGGCGGTTCTGTGGTAGAGATGCAAGGAGAT
GAAATGACACGAATCATTTGGGAATTGATTAAAGAGAAACTCATTTTTCCCTACGTGGAATTGGATCTAC
ATAGCTATGATTTAGGCATAGAGAATCGTGATGCCACCAACGACCAAGTCACCAAGGATGCTGCAGAAGC
TATAAAGAAGCATAATGTTGGCGTCAAATGTGCCACTATCACTCCTGATGAGAAGAGGGTTGAGGAGTTC
AAGTTGAAACAAATGTGGAAATCACCAAATGGCACCATACGAAATATTCTGGGTGGCACGGTCTTCAGAG
AAGCCATTATCTGCAAAAATATCCCCCGGCTTGTGAGTGGATGGGTAAAACCTATCATCATAGGTCTTCA
TGCTTATGGGGATCAATACAGAGCAACTGATTTTGTTGTTCCTGGGCCTGGAAAAGTAGAGATAACCTAC
ACACCAAGTGACGGAACCCAAAAGGTGACATACCTGGTACATAACTTTGAAGAAGGTGGTGGTGTTGCCA
TGGGGATGTATAATCAAGATAAGTCAATTGAAGATTTTGCACACAGTTCCTTCCAAATGGCTCTGTCTAA
GGGTTGGCCTTTGTATCTGAGCACCAAAAACACTATTCTGAAGAAATATGATGGGCGTTTTAAAGACATC
TTTCAGGAGATATATGACAAGCAGTACAAGTCCCAGTTTGAAGCTCAAAAGATCTGGTATGAGCATAGGC
TCATCGACGACATGGTGGCCCAAGCTATGAAATCAGAGGGAGGCTTCATCTGGGCCTGTAAAAACTATGA
TGGTGACGTGCAGTCGGACTCTGTGGCCCAAGGGTATGGCTCTCTCGGCATGATGACCAGCGTGCTGGTT
TGTCCAGATGGCAAGACAGTAGAAGCAGAGGCTGCCCACGGGACTGTAACCCGTCACTACCGCATGTACC
AGAAAGGACAGGAGACGTCCACCAATCCCATTGCTTCCATTTTTGCCTGGACCAGAGGGTTAGCCCACAG
AGCAAAGCTTGATAACAATAAAGAGCTTGCCTTCTTTGCAAATGCTTTGGAAGAAGTCTCTATTGAGACA
ATTGAGGCTGGCTTCATGACCAAGGACTTGGCTGCTTGCATTAAAGGTTTACCCAATGTGCAACGTTCTG
ACTACTTGAATACATTTGAGTTCATGGATAAACTTGGAGAAAACTTGAAGATCAAACTAGCTCAGGCCAA
ACTTTAATTGCCAACTTTCTTGTACAAAGTTGGCATTATAAGAAAGCATTGCTTATCAATTTGTTGCAAC
GAACAGGTCACTATCAGTCAAAATAAAATCATTATTTGCCATCCAGCTGATATCCCCTATAGTGAGTCGT
ATTACATGGTCATAGCTGTTTCCTGGCAGCTCTGGCCCGTGTCTCAAAATCTCTGATGTTACATTGCACA
AGATAAAAATATATCATCATGCCTCCTCTAGACCAGCCAGGACAGAAA
Features (pLannotate 1.2.2; 12 found; start..end, strand, type, name):
     76..99      +  promoter       Pc promoter (fragment): intI1 (promoter lies within the coding sequence); class 1 integron promoter
    275..331     +  CDS            GmR (fragment): gentamycin acetyltransferase; aacC1; confers resistance to gentamycin
    338..1129    +  CDS            SmR: aminoglycoside adenylyltransferase (Murphy, 1985); aadA; confers resistance to spectinomycin and streptomycin
   1222..1810    +  rep_origin     ori: high-copy-number ColE1/pMB1/pBR322/pUC origin of replication
   1993..2085    +  CDS            lacI (fragment): lac repressor; lacI; The lac repressor binds to the lac operator to inhibit transcription in E. coli. This inhibition can be relieved by adding lactose or isopropyl-β-D-thiogalactopyranoside (IPTG).
   2140..2167    -  terminator     rrnB T2 terminator: transcription terminator T2 from the E. coli rrnB gene
   2299..2342    +  terminator     rrnB T1 terminator: Escherichia coli rrnB; transcription terminator T1 from the E. coli rrnB gene
   2389..2425    -  CDS            lacZα (fragment): LacZα fragment of β-galactosidase; lacZ fragment
   2442..2537    +  protein_bind   attL3: mutant version of attL; recombination site for the Gateway® LR reaction LR Clonase™
   2543..3784    +  CDS            IDH1: IDHC_HUMAN - Also known as PICD. Experimental evidence at protein level: Swiss-Prot protein existence level 1. From Homo sapiens (Human).
   3792..3887    -  protein_bind   attL3: mutant version of attL; recombination site for the Gateway® LR reaction LR Clonase™
   3906..3924    -  promoter       T7 promoter: promoter for bacteriophage T7 RNA polymerase
