[The description below was written by a language model from this plasmid's Addgene catalogue record and pLannotate feature annotations shown in this document.]
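Description:
pDONR223_IDH1_p.R132L is a Gateway entry clone built on the Invitrogen pDONR223 backbone and carrying the human IDH1 (isocitrate dehydrogenase 1, cytosolic) open reading frame with the R132L substitution. It belongs to the Target Accelerator Plasmid Collection, a set of cancer-associated variant ORFs assembled for systematic functional testing of candidate oncogenic alleles. The plasmid is propagated in E. coli from a high-copy ColE1/pUC-type origin and is selected with spectinomycin through the aadA aminoglycoside adenylyltransferase gene. That gene sits downstream of remnants of a class 1 integron promoter and a short gentamicin acetyltransferase fragment. The sequenced record is about 4.0 kb.

The IDH1 coding sequence is flanked on both sides by attL-type recombination sites, annotated by the software as attL3 in opposite orientations. These sites allow the ORF to be moved by an LR Clonase reaction into any compatible Gateway destination vector. The record lists no promoter for the insert, so this plasmid is a shuttle and storage clone rather than an expression vector; expression depends on the promoter and any tags supplied by the destination vector. The clone is in the "closed" configuration, meaning a stop codon immediately follows the insert, so C-terminal fusions from a destination vector would not be translated. rrnB T1 and T2 terminators lie upstream of the cassette and help insulate it from read-through transcription. A T7 promoter lies just beyond the downstream att site, facing back toward the insert, and small lacI and lacZα fragments are backbone remnants. M13 forward and reverse primer sites flanking the cassette are used for sequence verification.
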