Addgene plasmid #81679: pDONR223_IDH1_p.R132L
Purpose: Gateway Donor vector containing IDH1, part of the Target Accelerator Plasmid Collection.
Depositing lab: Jesse Boehm & William Hahn & David Root. Depositing organization: Broad Institute. Publication: Systematic Functional Interrogation of Rare Cancer Variants Identifies Oncogenic Alleles. Kim E, Ilic N, Shrestha Y, Zou L, Kamburov A, Zhu C, Yang X, Lubonja R, Tran N, Nguyen C, Lawrence MS, Piccioni F, Bagul M, Doench JG, Chouinard CR, Wu X, Hogstrom L, Natoli T, Tamayo P, Horn H, Corsello SM, Lage K, Root DE, Subramanian A, Golub TR, Getz G, Boehm JS, Hahn WC. Cancer Discov. 2016 Jul;6(7):714-26. doi: 10.1158/2159-8290.CD-16-0160. Epub 2016 May 4. PubMed 27147599.
Backbone
  Vector backbone: pDONR223
  Backbone manufacturer: Invitrogen
  Backbone size w/o insert (bp): 2790
  Vector type: Gateway Entry vector
Growth in bacteria
  Bacterial resistance: Spectinomycin, 50 μg/mL
  Growth temperature: 37°C
  Growth strain: DH5alpha
  Copy number: High Copy
Gene/Insert
  Gene/Insert name: IDH1 (alt name: NM_005896.3)
  Species: H. sapiens (human)
  Mutation: R132L
  Entrez Gene: IDH1 (a.k.a. HEL-216, HEL-S-26, IDCD, IDH, IDP, IDPC, PICD)
  Promoter: None
  Cloning method: Gateway Cloning
  Sequencing primers: 5′ M13pUC-fwd; 3′ M13-Rev
Terms and licenses: Academic/Nonprofit Terms; Industry Terms: Not Available to Industry
Depositor comments: Closed state: stop codon immediately follows insert
How to cite: pDONR223_IDH1_p.R132L was a gift from Jesse Boehm & William Hahn & David Root (Addgene plasmid # 81679 ; http://n2t.net/addgene:81679 ; RRID:Addgene_81679)
