>Addgene plasmid #81679 | pDONR223_IDH1_p.R132L | depositor partial sequence | sequence record 154998 | Insert sequence
ATGTCCAAAAAAATCAGTGGCGGTTCTGTGGTAGAGATGCAAGGAGATGAAATGACACGAATCATTTGGG
AATTGATTAAAGAGAAACTCATTTTTCCCTACGTGGAATTGGATCTACATAGCTATGATTTAGGCATAGA
GAATCGTGATGCCACCAACGACCAAGTCACCAAGGATGCTGCAGAAGCTATAAAGAAGCATAATGTTGGC
GTCAAATGTGCCACTATCACTCCTGATGAGAAGAGGGTTGAGGAGTTCAAGTTGAAACAAATGTGGAAAT
CACCAAATGGCACCATACGAAATATTCTGGGTGGCACGGTCTTCAGAGAAGCCATTATCTGCAAAAATAT
CCCCCGGCTTGTGAGTGGATGGGTAAAACCTATCATCATAGGTCTTCATGCTTATGGGGATCAATACAGA
GCAACTGATTTTGTTGTTCCTGGGCCTGGAAAAGTAGAGATAACCTACACACCAAGTGACGGAACCCAAA
AGGTGACATACCTGGTACATAACTTTGAAGAAGGTGGTGGTGTTGCCATGGGGATGTATAATCAAGATAA
GTCAATTGAAGATTTTGCACACAGTTCCTTCCAAATGGCTCTGTCTAAGGGTTGGCCTTTGTATCTGAGC
ACCAAAAACACTATTCTGAAGAAATATGATGGGCGTTTTAAAGACATCTTTCAGGAGATATATGACAAGC
AGTACAAGTCCCAGTTTGAAGCTCAAAAGATCTGGTATGAGCATAGGCTCATCGACGACATGGTGGCCCA
AGCTATGAAATCAGAGGGAGGCTTCATCTGGGCCTGTAAAAACTATGATGGTGACGTGCAGTCGGACTCT
GTGGCCCAAGGGTATGGCTCTCTCGGCATGATGACCAGCGTGCTGGTTTGTCCAGATGGCAAGACAGTAG
AAGCAGAGGCTGCCCACGGGACTGTAACCCGTCACTACCGCATGTACCAGAAAGGACAGGAGACGTCCAC
CAATCCCATTGCTTCCATTTTTGCCTGGACCAGAGGGTTAGCCCACAGAGCAAAGCTTGATAACAATAAA
GAGCTTGCCTTCTTTGCAAATGCTTTGGAAGAAGTCTCTATTGAGACAATTGAGGCTGGCTTCATGACCA
AGGACTTGGCTGCTTGCATTAAAGGTTTACCCAATGTGCAACGTTCTGACTACTTGAATACATTTGAGTT
CATGGATAAACTTGGAGAAAACTTGAAGATCAAACTAGCTCAGGCCAAACTT
